>Addgene plasmid #111135 | pSEMS-Tom20-Halo7Tag | depositor full sequence | sequence record 208986 | pSEMS-Tom20-Halo7Tag sequence 6570 bps
GACGGATCGGGAGATCTCCCGATCCCCTATGGTCGACTCTCAGTACAATCTGCTCTGATGCCGCATAGTT
AAGCCAGTATCTGCTCCCTGCTTGTGTGTTGGAGGTCGCTGAGTAGTGCGCGAGCAAAATTTAAGCTACA
ACAAGGCAAGGCTTGACCGACAATTGCATGAAGAATCTGCTTAGGGTTAGGCGTTTTGCGCTGCTTCGCG
ATGTACGGGCCAGATATACGCGTTGACATTGATTATTGACTAGTTATTAATAGTAATCAATTACGGGGTC
ATTAGTTCATAGCCCATATATGGAGTTCCGCGTTACATAACTTACGGTAAATGGCCCGCCTGGCTGACCG
CCCAACGACCCCCGCCCATTGACGTCAATAATGACGTATGTTCCCATAGTAACGCCAATAGGGACTTTCC
ATTGACGTCAATGGGTGGACTATTTACGGTAAACTGCCCACTTGGCAGTACATCAAGTGTATCATATGCC
AAGTACGCCCCCTATTGACGTCAATGACGGTAAATGGCCCGCCTGGCATTATGCCCAGTACATGACCTTA
TGGGACTTTCCTACTTGGCAGTACATCTACGTATTAGTCATCGCTATTACCATGGTGATGCGGTTTTGGC
AGTACATCAATGGGCGTGGATAGCGGTTTGACTCACGGGGATTTCCAAGTCTCCACCCCATTGACGTCAA
TGGGAGTTTGTTTTGGCACCAAAATCAACGGGACTTTCCAAAATGTCGTAACAACTCCGCCCCATTGACG
CAAATGGGCGGTAGGCGTGTACGGTGGGAGGTCTATATAAGCAGAGCTCTCTGGCTAACTAGAGAACCCA
CTGCTTACTGGCTTATCGAAATTAATACGACTCACTATAGGGAGACCCAAGCTTGGTACCGAGCTCGGAT
CGATATCATGGTGGGTCGGAACAGCGCCATCGCCGCCGGTGTATGCGGGGCCCTTTTCATTGGGTACTGC
ATCTACTTCGACCGCAAAAGACGAAGTGACCCCAACTTCAAGAACAGGCTTCGAGAACGAAGAAAGAAAC
AGAAGCTTGCCAAGGAGAGAGCTGGGCTTTCCAAGTTACCTGACCTTAAAGATGCTGAAGCTGTTCAGAA
GTTCTTCCTTGAAGAAATACAGCTTGGTGAAGAGTTACTAGCTCAAGGTGAATATGAGAAGGGCGTAGAC
CATCTGACAAATGCAATTGCTGTGTGTGGACAGCCACAGCAGTTACTGCAGGTCTTACAGCAAACTCTTC
CACCACCAGTGTTCCAGATGCTTCTGACTAAGCTCCCAACAATTAGTCAGAGAATTGTAAGTGCTCAGAG
CTTGGCTGAAGATGATGTGGAAGAATTCCATATGGGATCCGAAATCGGTACTGGCTTTCCATTCGACCCC
CATTATGTGGAAGTCCTGGGCGAGCGCATGCACTACGTCGATGTTGGTCCGCGCGATGGCACCCCTGTGC
TGTTCCTGCACGGTAACCCGACCTCCTCCTACGTGTGGCGCAACATCATCCCGCATGTTGCACCGACCCA
TCGCTGCATTGCTCCAGACCTGATCGGTATGGGCAAATCCGACAAACCAGACCTGGGTTATTTCTTCGAC
GACCACGTCCGCTTCATGGATGCCTTCATCGAAGCCCTGGGTCTGGAAGAGGTCGTCCTGGTCATTCACG
ACTGGGGCTCCGCTCTGGGTTTCCACTGGGCCAAGCGCAATCCAGAGCGCGTCAAAGGTATTGCATTTAT
GGAGTTCATCCGCCCTATCCCGACCTGGGACGAATGGCCAGAATTTGCCCGCGAGACCTTCCAGGCCTTC
CGCACCACCGACGTCGGCCGCAAGCTGATCATCGATCAGAACGTTTTTATCGAGGGTACGCTGCCGATGG
GTGTCGTCCGCCCGCTGACTGAAGTCGAGATGGACCATTACCGCGAGCCGTTCCTGAATCCTGTTGACCG
CGAGCCACTGTGGCGCTTCCCAAACGAGCTGCCAATCGCCGGTGAGCCAGCGAACATCGTCGCGCTGGTC
GAAGAATACATGGACTGGCTGCACCAGTCCCCTGTCCCGAAGCTGCTGTTCTGGGGCACCCCAGGCGTTC
TGATCCCACCGGCCGAAGCCGCTCGCCTGGCCAAAAGCCTGCCTAACTGCAAGGCTGTGGACATCGGCCC
GGGTCTGAATCTGCTGCAAGAAGACAACCCGGACCTGATCGGCAGCGAGATCGCGCGCTGGCTGTCTACT
CTGGAGATTTCCGGTCCTGCAGGTATAGGCGCGCCAGGATCCCTCGAGTGAGGCGGCCGCATAGATAACT
GATCCAGTGTGCTGGAATTAATTCGCTGTCTGCGAGGGCCAGCTGTTGGGGTGAGTACTCCCTCTCAAAA
GCGGGCATGACTTCTGCGCTAAGATTGTCAGTTTCCAAAAACGAGGAGGATTTGATATTCACCTGGCCCG
CGGTGATGCCTTTGAGGGTGGCCGCGTCCATCTGGTCAGAAAAGACAATCTTTTTGTTGTCAAGCTTGAG
GTGTGGCAGGCTTGAGATCTGGCCATACACTTGAGTGACAATGACATCCACTTTGCCTTTCTCTCCACAG
GTGTCCACTCCCAGGTCCAACTGCAGGTCGAGCATGCATCTAGGGCGGCCAATTCCGCCCCTCTCCCTCC
CCCCCCCCTAACGTTACTGGCCGAAGCCGCTTGGAATAAGGCCGGTGTGCGTTTGTCTATATGTTATTTT
CCACCATATTGCCGTCTTTTGGCAATGTGAGGGCCCGGAAACCTGGCCCTGTCTTCTTGACGAGCATTCC
TAGGGGTCTTTCCCCTCTCGCCAAAGGAATGCAAGGTCTGTTGAATGTCGTGAAGGAAGCAGTTCCTCTG
GAAGCTTCTTGAAGACAAACAACGTCTGTAGCGACCCTTTGCAGGCAGCGGAACCCCCCACCTGGCGACA
GGTGCCTCTGCGGCCAAAAGCCACGTGTATAAGATACACCTGCAAAGGCGGCACAACCCCAGTGCCACGT
TGTGAGTTGGATAGTTGTGGAAAGAGTCAAATGGCTCTCCTCAAGCGTATTCAACAAGGGGCTGAAGGAT
GCCCAGAAGGTACCCCATTGTATGGGATCTGATCTGGGGCCTCGGTGCACATGCTTTACATGTGTTTAGT
CGAGGTTAAAAAAACGTCTAGGCCCCCCGAACCACGGGGACGTGGTTTTCCTTTGAAAAACACGATGATA
AGCTTGCCACAACCCGGGATAATTCCTGCAGCCAATATGGGATCGGCCATTGAACAAGATGGATTGCACG
CAGGTTCTCCGGCCGCTTGGGTGGAGAGGCTATTCGGCTATGACTGGGCACAACAGACAATCGGCTGCTC
TGATGCCGCCGTGTTCCGGCTGTCAGCGCAGGGGCGCCCGGTTCTTTTTGTCAAGACCGACCTGTCCGGT
GCCCTGAATGAACTGCAGGACGAGGCAGCGCGGCTATCGTGGCTGGCCACGACGGGCGTTCCTTGCGCAG
CTGTGCTCGACGTTGTCACTGAAGCGGGAAGGGACTGGCTGCTATTGGGCGAAGTGCCGGGGCAGGATCT
CCTGTCATCTCACCTTGCTCCTGCCGAGAAAGTATCCATCATGGCTGATGCAATGCGGCGGCTGCATACG
CTTGATCCGGCTACCTGCCCATTCGACCACCAAGCGAAACATCGCATCGAGCGAGCACGTACTCGGATGG
AAGCCGGTCTTGTCGATCAGGATGATCTGGACGAAGAGCATCAGGGGCTCGCGCCAGCCGAACTGTTCGC
CAGGCTCAAGGCGCGCATGCCCGACGGCGATGATCTCGTCGTGACCCATGGCGATGCCTGCTTGCCGAAT
ATCATGGTGGAAAATGGCCGCTTTTCTGGATTCATCGACTGTGGCCGGCTGGGTGTGGCGGACCGCTATC
AGGACATAGCGTTGGCTACCCGTGATATTGCTGAAGAGCTTGGCGGCGAATGGGCTGACCGCTTCCTCGT
GCTTTACGGTATCGCCGCTCCCGATTCGCAGCGCATCGCCTTCTATCGCCTTCTTGACGAGTTCTTCTGA
GGGGATCAATTCTCTAGATAACTGATCATAATCAGCCATACCACATTTGTAGAGGTTTTACTTGCTTTAA
AAAACCTCCCACACCTCCCCCTGAACCTGAAACATAAAATGAATGCAATTGTTGTTGTTAACTTGTTTAT
TGCAGCTTATAATGGTTACAAATAAAGCAATAGCATCACAAATTTCACAAATAAAGCATTTTTTTCACTG
CATTCTAGTTGTGGTTTGTCCAAACTCATCAATGTATCTTAACGCGTCGAGTGCATTCTAGTTGTGGTTT
GTCCAAACTCATCAATGTATCTTATCATGTCTGTATACCGTCGACCTCTAGCTAGAGCTTGGCGTAATCA
TGGTCATAGCTGTTTCCTGTGTGAAATTGTTATCCGCTCACAATTCCACACAACATACGAGCCGGAAGCA
TAAAGTGTAAAGCCTGGGGTGCCTAATGAGTGAGCTAACTCACATTAATTGCGTTGCGCTCACTGCCCGC
TTTCCAGTCGGGAAACCTGTCGTGCCAGCTGCATTAATGAATCGGCCAACGCGCGGGGAGAGGCGGTTTG
CGTATTGGGCGCTCTTCCGCTTCCTCGCTCACTGACTCGCTGCGCTCGGTCGTTCGGCTGCGGCGAGCGG
TATCAGCTCACTCAAAGGCGGTAATACGGTTATCCACAGAATCAGGGGATAACGCAGGAAAGAACATGTG
AGCAAAAGGCCAGCAAAAGGCCAGGAACCGTAAAAAGGCCGCGTTGCTGGCGTTTTTCCATAGGCTCCGC
CCCCCTGACGAGCATCACAAAAATCGACGCTCAAGTCAGAGGTGGCGAAACCCGACAGGACTATAAAGAT
ACCAGGCGTTTCCCCCTGGAAGCTCCCTCGTGCGCTCTCCTGTTCCGACCCTGCCGCTTACCGGATACCT
GTCCGCCTTTCTCCCTTCGGGAAGCGTGGCGCTTTCTCAATGCTCACGCTGTAGGTATCTCAGTTCGGTG
TAGGTCGTTCGCTCCAAGCTGGGCTGTGTGCACGAACCCCCCGTTCAGCCCGACCGCTGCGCCTTATCCG
GTAACTATCGTCTTGAGTCCAACCCGGTAAGACACGACTTATCGCCACTGGCAGCAGCCACTGGTAACAG
GATTAGCAGAGCGAGGTATGTAGGCGGTGCTACAGAGTTCTTGAAGTGGTGGCCTAACTACGGCTACACT
AGAAGGACAGTATTTGGTATCTGCGCTCTGCTGAAGCCAGTTACCTTCGGAAAAAGAGTTGGTAGCTCTT
GATCCGGCAAACAAACCACCGCTGGTAGCGGTGGTTTTTTTGTTTGCAAGCAGCAGATTACGCGCAGAAA
AAAAGGATCTCAAGAAGATCCTTTGATCTTTTCTACGGGGTCTGACGCTCAGTGGAACGAAAACTCACGT
TAAGGGATTTTGGTCATGAGATTATCAAAAAGGATCTTCACCTAGATCCTTTTAAATTAAAAATGAAGTT
TTAAATCAATCTAAAGTATATATGAGTAAACTTGGTCTGACAGTTACCAATGCTTAATCAGTGAGGCACC
TATCTCAGCGATCTGTCTATTTCGTTCATCCATAGTTGCCTGACTCCCCGTCGTGTAGATAACTACGATA
CGGGAGGGCTTACCATCTGGCCCCAGTGCTGCAATGATACCGCGAGACCCACGCTCACCGGCTCCAGATT
TATCAGCAATAAACCAGCCAGCCGGAAGGGCCGAGCGCAGAAGTGGTCCTGCAACTTTATCCGCCTCCAT
CCAGTCTATTAATTGTTGCCGGGAAGCTAGAGTAAGTAGTTCGCCAGTTAATAGTTTGCGCAACGTTGTT
GCCATTGCTACAGGCATCGTGGTGTCACGCTCGTCGTTTGGTATGGCTTCATTCAGCTCCGGTTCCCAAC
GATCAAGGCGAGTTACATGATCCCCCATGTTGTGCAAAAAAGCGGTTAGCTCCTTCGGTCCTCCGATCGT
TGTCAGAAGTAAGTTGGCCGCAGTGTTATCACTCATGGTTATGGCAGCACTGCATAATTCTCTTACTGTC
ATGCCATCCGTAAGATGCTTTTCTGTGACTGGTGAGTACTCAACCAAGTCATTCTGAGAATAGTGTATGC
GGCGACCGAGTTGCTCTTGCCCGGCGTCAATACGGGATAATACCGCGCCACATAGCAGAACTTTAAAAGT
GCTCATCATTGGAAAACGTTCTTCGGGGCGAAAACTCTCAAGGATCTTACCGCTGTTGAGATCCAGTTCG
ATGTAACCCACTCGTGCACCCAACTGATCTTCAGCATCTTTTACTTTCACCAGCGTTTCTGGGTGAGCAA
AAACAGGAAGGCAAAATGCCGCAAAAAAGGGAATAAGGGCGACACGGAAATGTTGAATACTCATACTCTT
CCTTTTTCAATATTATTGAAGCATTTATCAGGGTTATTGTCTCATGAGCGGATACATATTTGAATGTATT
TAGAAAAATAAACAAATAGGGGTTCCGCGCACATTTCCCCGAAAAGTGCCACCTGACGTC
Features (pLannotate 1.2.2; 20 found; start..end, strand, type, name):
     36..80      -  misc_feature   bom (fragment): basis of mobility region from pBR322
    235..614     +  enhancer       CMV enhancer: human cytomegalovirus immediate early enhancer
    615..818     +  promoter       CMV promoter: human cytomegalovirus (CMV) immediate early promoter
    814..847     +  LTR            5' LTR (truncated) (fragment): truncated 5' long terminal repeat (LTR) from HIV-1
    863..881     +  promoter       T7 promoter: promoter for bacteriophage T7 RNA polymerase
    918..1352    +  CDS            TOMM20: TOM20_HUMAN - Also known as KIAA0016. Experimental evidence at protein level: Swiss-Prot protein existence level 1. Central component of the receptor complex responsible for the recognition and translocation of cytosolically synthesized mitochondrial preproteins. Together with TOM22 functions as the transit peptide receptor at the surface of the mitochondrion outer membrane and facilitates the movement of preproteins into the TOM40 translocation pore (By similarity). Required for the translocation across the mitochondrial outer membrane of cytochrome P450 monooxygenases. From Homo sapiens (Hum
   1371..2254    +  CDS            HaloTag® (fragment): modified bacterial dehalogenase that forms covalent bonds with chloroalkane derivatives
   2361..2590    +  intron         chimeric intron: chimera between introns from adenovirus and immunoglobulin heavy chain genes
   2759..3221    +  misc_feature   IRES: internal ribosome entry site (IRES) of the encephalomyocarditis virus (EMCV)
   3257..4060    +  CDS            NeoR/KanR: aminoglycoside phosphotransferase from Tn5; aph(3')-II (or nptII); confers resistance to neomycin, kanamycin, and G418 (Geneticin®)
   4083..4167    +  CDS            large T antigen (fragment): large T antigen from SV40 (simian virus 40)
   4190..4311    +  polyA_signal   SV40 poly(A) signal: SV40 polyadenylation signal
   4322..4373    +  polyA_signal   SV40 poly(A) signal (fragment): SV40 polyadenylation signal
   4437..4453    -  protein_bind   lac operator: The lac repressor binds to the lac operator to inhibit transcription in E. coli. This inhibition can be relieved by adding lactose or isopropyl-β-D-thiogalactopyranoside (IPTG). lac repressor encoded by lacI
   4461..4491    -  promoter       lac promoter: promoter for the E. coli lac operon
   4506..4527    -  protein_bind   CAP binding site: CAP binding activates transcription in the presence of cAMP. E. coli catabolite activator protein
   4540..4632    -  CDS            lacI (fragment): lac repressor; lacI; The lac repressor binds to the lac operator to inhibit transcription in E. coli. This inhibition can be relieved by adding lactose or isopropyl-β-D-thiogalactopyranoside (IPTG).
   4815..5403    -  rep_origin     ori: high-copy-number ColE1/pMB1/pBR322/pUC origin of replication
   5574..6434    -  CDS            AmpR: β-lactamase; bla; confers resistance to ampicillin, carbenicillin, and related antibiotics
   6435..6539    -  promoter       AmpR promoter: bla
