>Addgene plasmid #111135 | pSEMS-Tom20-Halo7Tag | addgene full sequence | sequence record 213894 | Addgene NGS Result
GACGGATCGGGAGATCTCCCGATCCCCTATGGTGCACTCTCAGTACAATCTGCTCTGATGCCGCATAGTT
AAGCCAGTATCTGCTCCCTGCTTGTGTGTTGGAGGTCGCTGAGTAGTGCGCGAGCAAAATTTAAGCTACA
ACAAGGCAAGGCTTGACCGACAATTGCATGAAGAATCTGCTTAGGGTTAGGCGTTTTGCGCTGCTTCGCG
ATGTACGGGCCAGATATACGCGTTGACATTGATTATTGACTAGTTATTAATAGTAATCAATTACGGGGTC
ATTAGTTCATAGCCCATATATGGAGTTCCGCGTTACATAACTTACGGTAAATGGCCCGCCTGGCTGACCG
CCCAACGACCCCCGCCCATTGACGTCAATAATGACGTATGTTCCCATAGTAACGCCAATAGGGACTTTCC
ATTGACGTCAATGGGTGGAGTATTTACGGTAAACTGCCCACTTGGCAGTACATCAAGTGTATCATATGCC
AAGTACGCCCCCTATTGACGTCAATGACGGTAAATGGCCCGCCTGGCATTATGCCCAGTACATGACCTTA
TGGGACTTTCCTACTTGGCAGTACATCTACGTATTAGTCATCGCTATTACCATGGTGATGCGGTTTTGGC
AGTACATCAATGGGCGTGGATAGCGGTTTGACTCACGGGGATTTCCAAGTCTCCACCCCATTGACGTCAA
TGGGAGTTTGTTTTGGCACCAAAATCAACGGGACTTTCCAAAATGTCGTAACAACTCCGCCCCATTGACG
CAAATGGGCGGTAGGCGTGTACGGTGGGAGGTCTATATAAGCAGAGCTCTCTGGCTAACTAGAGAACCCA
CTGCTTACTGGCTTATCGAAATTAATACGACTCACTATAGGGAGACCCAAGCTTGGTACCGAGCTCGGAT
CGATATCATGGTGGGTCGGAACAGCGCCATCGCCGCCGGTGTATGCGGGGCCCTTTTCATTGGGTACTGC
ATCTACTTCGACCGCAAAAGACGAAGTGACCCCAACTTCAAGAACAGGCTTCGAGAACGAAGAAAGAAAC
AGAAGCTTGCCAAGGAGAGAGCTGGGCTTTCCAAGTTACCTGACCTTAAAGATGCTGAAGCTGTTCAGAA
GTTCTTCCTTGAAGAAATACAGCTTGGTGAAGAGTTACTAGCTCAAGGTGAATATGAGAAGGGCGTAGAC
CATCTGACAAATGCAATTGCTGTGTGTGGACAGCCACAGCAGTTACTGCAGGTCTTACAGCAAACTCTTC
CACCACCAGTGTTCCAGATGCTTCTGACTAAGCTCCCAACAATTAGTCAGAGAATTGTAAGTGCTCAGAG
CTTGGCTGAAGATGATGTGGAAGAATTCCATATGGGATCCGAAATCGGTACTGGCTTTCCATTCGACCCC
CATTATGTGGAAGTCCTGGGCGAGCGCATGCACTACGTCGATGTTGGTCCGCGCGATGGCACCCCTGTGC
TGTTCCTGCACGGTAACCCGACCTCCTCCTACGTGTGGCGCAACATCATCCCGCATGTTGCACCGACCCA
TCGCTGCATTGCTCCAGACCTGATCGGTATGGGCAAATCCGACAAACCAGACCTGGGTTATTTCTTCGAC
GACCACGTCCGCTTCATGGATGCCTTCATCGAAGCCCTGGGTCTGGAAGAGGTCGTCCTGGTCATTCACG
ACTGGGGCTCCGCTCTGGGTTTCCACTGGGCCAAGCGCAATCCAGAGCGCGTCAAAGGTATTGCATTTAT
GGAGTTCATCCGCCCTATCCCGACCTGGGACGAATGGCCAGAATTTGCCCGCGAGACCTTCCAGGCCTTC
CGCACCACCGACGTCGGCCGCAAGCTGATCATCGATCAGAACGTTTTTATCGAGGGTACGCTGCCGATGG
GTGTCGTCCGCCCGCTGACTGAAGTCGAGATGGACCATTACCGCGAGCCGTTCCTGAATCCTGTTGACCG
CGAGCCACTGTGGCGCTTCCCAAACGAGCTGCCAATCGCCGGTGAGCCAGCGAACATCGTCGCGCTGGTC
GAAGAATACATGGACTGGCTGCACCAGTCCCCTGTCCCGAAGCTGCTGTTCTGGGGCACCCCAGGCGTTC
TGATCCCACCGGCCGAAGCCGCTCGCCTGGCCAAAAGCCTGCCTAACTGCAAGGCTGTGGACATCGGCCC
GGGTCTGAATCTGCTGCAAGAAGACAACCCGGACCTGATCGGCAGCGAGATCGCGCGCTGGCTGTCTACT
CTGGAGATTTCCGGTCCTGCAGGTATAGGCGCGCCAGGATCCCTCGAGTGAGGCGGCCGCATAGATAACT
GATCCAGTGTGCTGGAATTAATTCGCTGTCTGCGAGGGCCAGCTGTTGGGGTGAGTACTCCCTCTCAAAA
GCGGGCATGACTTCTGCGCTAAGATTGTCAGTTTCCAAAAACGAGGAGGATTTGATATTCACCTGGCCCG
CGGTGATGCCTTTGAGGGTGGCCGCGTCCATCTGGTCAGAAAAGACAATCTTTTTGTTGTCAAGCTTGAG
GTGTGGCAGGCTTGAGATCTGGCCATACACTTGAGTGACAATGACATCCACTTTGCCTTTCTCTCCACAG
GTGTCCACTCCCAGGTCCAACTGCAGGTCGAGCATGCATCTAGGGCGGCCAATTCCGCCCCTCTCCCYCC
CCCCCCCCTAACGTTACTGGCCGAAGCCGCTTGGAATAAGGCCGGTGTGCGTTTGTCTATATGTTATTTT
CCACCATATTGCCGTCTTTTGGCAATGTGAGGGCCCGGAAACCTGGCCCTGTCTTCTTGACGAGCATTCC
TAGGGGTCTTTCCCCTCTCGCCAAAGGAATGCAAGGTCTGTTGAATGTCGTGAAGGAAGCAGTTCCTCTG
GAAGCTTCTTGAAGACAAACAACGTCTGTAGCGACCCTTTGCAGGCAGCGGAACCCCCCACCTGGCGACA
GGTGCCTCTGCGGCCAAAAGCCACGTGTATAAGATACACCTGCAAAGGCGGCACAACCCCAGTGCCACGT
TGTGAGTTGGATAGTTGTGGAAAGAGTCAAATGGCTCTCCTCAAGCGTATTCAACAAGGGGCTGAAGGAT
GCCCAGAAGGTACCCCATTGTATGGGATCTGATCTGGGGCCTCGGTGCACATGCTTTACATGTGTTTAGT
CGAGGTTAAAAAAACGTCTAGGCCCCCCGAACCACGGGGACGTGGTTTTCCTTTGAAAAACACGATGATA
AGCTTGCCACAACCCGGGATAATTCCTGCAGCCAATATGGGATCGGCCATTGAACAAGATGGATTGCACG
CAGGTTCTCCGGCCGCTTGGGTGGAGAGGCTATTCGGCTATGACTGGGCACAACAGACAATCGGCTGCTC
TGATGCCGCCGTGTTCCGGCTGTCAGCGCAGGGGCGCCCGGTTCTTTTTGTCAAGACCGACCTGTCCGGT
GCCCTGAATGAACTGCAGGACGAGGCAGCGCGGCTATCGTGGCTGGCCACGACGGGCGTTCCTTGCGCAG
CTGTGCTCGACGTTGTCACTGAAGCGGGAAGGGACTGGCTGCTATTGGGCGAAGTGCCGGGGCAGGATCT
CCTGTCATCTCACCTTGCTCCTGCCGAGAAAGTATCCATCATGGCTGATGCAATGCGGCGGCTGCATACG
CTTGATCCGGCTACCTGCCCATTCGACCACCAAGCGAAACATCGCATCGAGCGAGCACGTACTCGGATGG
AAGCCGGTCTTGTCGATCAGGATGATCTGGACGAAGAGCATCAGGGGCTCGCGCCAGCCGAACTGTTCGC
CAGGCTCAAGGCGCGCATGCCCGACGGCGATGATCTCGTCGTGACCCATGGCGATGCCTGCTTGCCGAAT
ATCATGGTGGAAAATGGCCGCTTTTCTGGATTCATCGACTGTGGCCGGCTGGGTGTGGCGGACCGCTATC
AGGACATAGCGTTGGCTACCCGTGATATTGCTGAAGAGCTTGGCGGCGAATGGGCTGACCGCTTCCTCGT
GCTTTACGGTATCGCCGCTCCCGATTCGCAGCGCATCGCCTTCTATCGCCTTCTTGACGAGTTCTTCTGA
GGGGATCAATTCTCTAGATAACTGATCATAATCAGCCATACCACATTTGTAGAGGTTTTACTTGCTTTAA
AAAACCTCCCACACCTCCCCCTGAACCTGAAACATAAAATGAATGCAATTGTTGTTGTTAACTTGTTTAT
TGCAGCTTATAATGGTTACAAATAAAGCAATAGCATCACAAATTTCACAAATAAAGCATTTTTTTCACTG
CATTCTAGTTGTGGTTTGTCCAAACTCATCAATGTATCTTAACGCGTCGAGTGCATTCTAGTTGTGGTTT
GTCCAAACTCATCAATGTATCTTATCATGTCTGTATACCGTCGACCTCTAGCTAGAGCTTGGCGTAATCA
TGGTCATAGCTGTTTCCTGTGTGAAATTGTTATCCGCTCACAATTCCACACAACATACGAGCCGGAAGCA
TAAAGTGTAAAGCCTGGGGTGCCTAATGAGTGAGCTAACTCACATTAATTGCGTTGCGCTCACTGCCCGC
TTTCCAGTCGGGAAACCTGTCGTGCCAGCTGCATTAATGAATCGGCCAACGCGCGGGGAGAGGCGGTTTG
CGTATTGGGCGCTCTTCCGCTTCCTCGCTCACTGACTCGCTGCGCTCGGTCGTTCGGCTGCGGCGAGCGG
TATCAGCTCACTCAAAGGCGGTAATACGGTTATCCACAGAATCAGGGGATAACGCAGGAAAGAACATGTG
AGCAAAAGGCCAGCAAAAGGCCAGGAACCGTAAAAAGGCCGCGTTGCTGGCGTTTTTCCATAGGCTCCGC
CCCCCTGACGAGCATCACAAAAATCGACGCTCAAGTCAGAGGTGGCGAAACCCGACAGGACTATAAAGAT
ACCAGGCGTTTCCCCCTGGAAGCTCCCTCGTGCGCTCTCCTGTTCCGACCCTGCCGCTTACCGGATACCT
GTCCGCCTTTCTCCCTTCGGGAAGCGTGGCGCTTTCTCATAGCTCACGCTGTAGGTATCTCAGTTCGGTG
TAGGTCGTTCGCTCCAAGCTGGGCTGTGTGCACGAACCCCCCGTTCAGCCCGACCGCTGCGCCTTATCCG
GTAACTATCGTCTTGAGTCCAACCCGGTAAGACACGACTTATCGCCACTGGCAGCAGCCACTGGTAACAG
GATTAGCAGAGCGAGGTATGTAGGCGGTGCTACAGAGTTCTTGAAGTGGTGGCCTAACTACGGCTACACT
AGAAGAACAGTATTTGGTATCTGCGCTCTGCTGAAGCCAGTTACCTTCGGAAAAAGAGTTGGTAGCTCTT
GATCCGGCAAACAAACCACCGCTGGTAGCGGTGGTTTTTTTGTTTGCAAGCAGCAGATTACGCGCAGAAA
AAAAGGATCTCAAGAAGATCCTTTGATCTTTTCTACGGGGTCTGACGCTCAGTGGAACGAAAACTCACGT
TAAGGGATTTTGGTCATGAGATTATCAAAAAGGATCTTCACCTAGATCCTTTTAAATTAAAAATGAAGTT
TTAAATCAATCTAAAGTATATATGAGTAAACTTGGTCTGACAGTTACCAATGCTTAATCAGTGAGGCACC
TATCTCAGCGATCTGTCTATTTCGTTCATCCATAGTTGCCTGACTCCCCGTCGTGTAGATAACTACGATA
CGGGAGGGCTTACCATCTGGCCCCAGTGCTGCAATGATACCGCGAGACCCACGCTCACCGGCTCCAGATT
TATCAGCAATAAACCAGCCAGCCGGAAGGGCCGAGCGCAGAAGTGGTCCTGCAACTTTATCCGCCTCCAT
CCAGTCTATTAATTGTTGCCGGGAAGCTAGAGTAAGTAGTTCGCCAGTTAATAGTTTGCGCAACGTTGTT
GCCATTGCTACAGGCATCGTGGTGTCACGCTCGTCGTTTGGTATGGCTTCATTCAGCTCCGGTTCCCAAC
GATCAAGGCGAGTTACATGATCCCCCATGTTGTGCAAAAAAGCGGTTAGCTCCTTCGGTCCTCCGATCGT
TGTCAGAAGTAAGTTGGCCGCAGTGTTATCACTCATGGTTATGGCAGCACTGCATAATTCTCTTACTGTC
ATGCCATCCGTAAGATGCTTTTCTGTGACTGGTGAGTACTCAACCAAGTCATTCTGAGAATAGTGTATGC
GGCGACCGAGTTGCTCTTGCCCGGCGTCAATACGGGATAATACCGCGCCACATAGCAGAACTTTAAAAGT
GCTCATCATTGGAAAACGTTCTTCGGGGCGAAAACTCTCAAGGATCTTACCGCTGTTGAGATCCAGTTCG
ATGTAACCCACTCGTGCACCCAACTGATCTTCAGCATCTTTTACTTTCACCAGCGTTTCTGGGTGAGCAA
AAACAGGAAGGCAAAATGCCGCAAAAAAGGGAATAAGGGCGACACGGAAATGTTGAATACTCATACTCTT
CCTTTTTCAATATTATTGAAGCATTTATCAGGGTTATTGTCTCATGAGCGGATACATATTTGAATGTATT
TAGAAAAATAAACAAATAGGGGTTCCGCGCACATTTCCCCGAAAAGTGCCACCTGACGTC
Features (pLannotate 1.2.2; 20 found; start..end, strand, type, name):
     28..80      -  misc_feature   bom (fragment): basis of mobility region from pBR322
    235..614     +  enhancer       CMV enhancer: human cytomegalovirus immediate early enhancer
    615..818     +  promoter       CMV promoter: human cytomegalovirus (CMV) immediate early promoter
    814..847     +  LTR            5' LTR (truncated) (fragment): truncated 5' long terminal repeat (LTR) from HIV-1
    863..881     +  promoter       T7 promoter: promoter for bacteriophage T7 RNA polymerase
    918..1352    +  CDS            TOMM20: TOM20_HUMAN - Also known as KIAA0016. Experimental evidence at protein level: Swiss-Prot protein existence level 1. Central component of the receptor complex responsible for the recognition and translocation of cytosolically synthesized mitochondrial preproteins. Together with TOM22 functions as the transit peptide receptor at the surface of the mitochondrion outer membrane and facilitates the movement of preproteins into the TOM40 translocation pore (By similarity). Required for the translocation across the mitochondrial outer membrane of cytochrome P450 monooxygenases. From Homo sapiens (Hum
   1371..2254    +  CDS            HaloTag® (fragment): modified bacterial dehalogenase that forms covalent bonds with chloroalkane derivatives
   2361..2590    +  intron         chimeric intron: chimera between introns from adenovirus and immunoglobulin heavy chain genes
   2759..3221    +  misc_feature   IRES: internal ribosome entry site (IRES) of the encephalomyocarditis virus (EMCV)
   3257..4060    +  CDS            NeoR/KanR: aminoglycoside phosphotransferase from Tn5; aph(3')-II (or nptII); confers resistance to neomycin, kanamycin, and G418 (Geneticin®)
   4083..4167    +  CDS            large T antigen (fragment): large T antigen from SV40 (simian virus 40)
   4190..4311    +  polyA_signal   SV40 poly(A) signal: SV40 polyadenylation signal
   4322..4373    +  polyA_signal   SV40 poly(A) signal (fragment): SV40 polyadenylation signal
   4437..4453    -  protein_bind   lac operator: The lac repressor binds to the lac operator to inhibit transcription in E. coli. This inhibition can be relieved by adding lactose or isopropyl-β-D-thiogalactopyranoside (IPTG). lac repressor encoded by lacI
   4461..4491    -  promoter       lac promoter: promoter for the E. coli lac operon
   4506..4527    -  protein_bind   CAP binding site: CAP binding activates transcription in the presence of cAMP. E. coli catabolite activator protein
   4540..4632    -  CDS            lacI (fragment): lac repressor; lacI; The lac repressor binds to the lac operator to inhibit transcription in E. coli. This inhibition can be relieved by adding lactose or isopropyl-β-D-thiogalactopyranoside (IPTG).
   4815..5403    -  rep_origin     ori: high-copy-number ColE1/pMB1/pBR322/pUC origin of replication
   5574..6434    -  CDS            AmpR: β-lactamase; bla; confers resistance to ampicillin, carbenicillin, and related antibiotics
   6435..6539    -  promoter       AmpR promoter: bla
