[The description below was written by a language model from this plasmid's Addgene catalogue record and pLannotate feature annotations shown in this document.]
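Description:
pSEMS-Tom20-Halo7Tag is a 6,570 bp mammalian expression plasmid built on the pSEMS(26m) backbone, in which the original SNAP-tag has been replaced by the Halo7 self-labelling tag. It is propagated in E. coli as a high-copy plasmid through a ColE1/pUC-type origin and selected with ampicillin via the β-lactamase gene and its own promoter. Short remnants of lac regulatory sequences, a bom fragment and a few other partial annotations (a brief HIV-1 LTR-like match, an SV40 large T fragment) appear to be backbone leftovers with no evident role in the design. The depositor's sequence and the repository's sequencing result give essentially identical feature maps.

The payload is the human TOMM20 coding sequence (435 bp), cloned between EcoRV and EcoRI sites and fused at its C terminus to the HaloTag, a modified bacterial dehalogenase that bonds covalently to chloroalkane ligands. Transcription is driven by the CMV immediate early enhancer and promoter; a T7 promoter also lies just upstream of the insert. Downstream of the fusion sit a chimeric intron, an EMCV IRES and the neomycin phosphotransferase gene, followed by SV40 polyadenylation signals. This arrangement places the fusion protein and the G418 resistance marker on a single bicistronic transcript, so drug selection in mammalian cells is coupled to expression of the tagged protein.

Because Tom20 is a receptor of the outer mitochondrial membrane translocase, the fusion marks the mitochondrial outer membrane. It can be labelled in cells with fluorescent HaloTag ligands for fluorescence microscopy, and the associated publication used combined tracking and localization microscopy of mitochondrial microcompartments.
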