Addgene plasmid #111135: pSEMS-Tom20-Halo7Tag
Purpose: Tom20 with selflabeling tag, e.g. for fluorescence microscopy
Depositing lab: Karin Busch. Depositing organization: Universität Münster. Publication: Nanoscale organization of mitochondrial microcompartments revealed by combining tracking and localization microscopy. Appelhans T, Richter CP, Wilkens V, Hess ST, Piehler J, Busch KB. Nano Lett. 2012 Feb 8;12(2):610-6. doi: 10.1021/nl203343a. Epub 2012 Jan 13. PubMed 22201267.
Backbone
  Vector backbone: pSEMS(26m)
  Backbone manufacturer: Covalys, NEB
  Backbone size w/o insert (bp): 5325
  Total vector size (bp): 6570
  Modifications to backbone: original snap-Tag substituted by Halo7-Tag
  Vector type: Mammalian Expression
  Selectable markers: Neomycin (select with G418)
Growth in bacteria
  Bacterial resistance: Ampicillin, 100 μg/mL
  Growth temperature: 37°C
  Growth strain: DH5alpha
  Copy number: High Copy
Gene/Insert
  Gene/Insert name: Receptor of tranlocase of outer mitochondrial membrane Tom20 (alt name: Tom20)
  Species: H. sapiens (human)
  Insert size (bp): 435
  Entrez Gene: TOMM20 (a.k.a. MAS20, MOM19, TOM20)
  Promoter: CMV
  Tag / fusion protein: Halo7 Tag (C terminal on insert)
  Cloning method: Restriction Enzyme; 5′ cloning site EcoRV (not destroyed); 3′ cloning site EcoRI (not destroyed)
  Sequencing primers: 5′ ATGGTGGGTCGGAACAGCGCCAT; 3′ TTCCACATCATCTTCAGCCAAG
Terms and licenses: Academic/Nonprofit Terms; Industry Terms: Not Available to Industry
How to cite: pSEMS-Tom20-Halo7Tag was a gift from Karin Busch (Addgene plasmid # 111135 ; http://n2t.net/addgene:111135 ; RRID:Addgene_111135)
